Addgene plasmid #182595: pBABR IRFP-Bcd-LEXY
Purpose: Drosophila integration plasmid expressing IRFP-Bcd-LEXY fusion protein under the maternal tubulin promoter.
Depositing lab: Jared Toettcher. Depositing organization: Princeton University. Publication: Optogenetic control of the Bicoid morphogen reveals fast and slow modes of gap gene regulation. Singh AP, Wu P, Ryabichko S, Raimundo J, Swan M, Wieschaus E, Gregor T, Toettcher JE. Cell Rep. 2022 Mar 22;38(12):110543. doi: 10.1016/j.celrep.2022.110543. PubMed 35320726.
Backbone
  Vector backbone: pBABR
  Vector type: Insect Expression
Growth in bacteria
  Bacterial resistance: Ampicillin, 100 μg/mL
  Growth temperature: 37°C
  Growth strain: DH5alpha
  Copy number: Unknown
Gene/Insert
  Gene/Insert name: Bcd
  Species: D. melanogaster (fly)
  Entrez Gene: bcd (a.k.a. Dmel_CG1034, BCD, BG:DS00276.7, Bcd, Bicoid, CG1034, Dm-Bcd, Dmel\CG1034, bic, mum, prd4)
  Promoter: maternal tubulin
  Tag / fusion protein: LEXY (C terminal on insert); IRFP (N terminal on insert)
  Cloning method: Gibson Cloning
  Sequencing primers: 5′ a; 3′ a
Terms and licenses: Academic/Nonprofit Terms; Industry Terms: Not Available to Industry
How to cite: pBABR IRFP-Bcd-LEXY was a gift from Jared Toettcher (Addgene plasmid # 182595 ; http://n2t.net/addgene:182595 ; RRID:Addgene_182595)
