[The description below was written by a language model from this plasmid's Addgene catalogue record and pLannotate feature annotations shown in this document.]
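Description:
pBABR IRFP-Bcd-LEXY is a roughly 17.4 kb Drosophila transgenesis plasmid built on the pBABR backbone for germline integration and maternal expression of an optogenetically controllable Bicoid. It is propagated in E. coli through a ColE1/pUC-type origin with ampicillin selection (AmpR). For delivery into flies, the annotated sequence carries a φC31 attB site for site-specific integration into an attP landing site, along with P element 5′ and 3′ ends. A mini-white gene provides an eye-colour marker for identifying transformants.

The payload is a three-part fusion that the record says is driven by the maternal tubulin promoter; that promoter is not itself annotated in the feature table and presumably lies upstream of the fusion. The near-infrared fluorescent protein iRFP713, which needs biliverdin as a cofactor, sits at the N terminus. It is followed by the D. melanogaster bicoid coding sequence and then the C-terminal LEXY tag. LEXY is a LOV2-domain-based light-inducible nuclear export module, which probably explains why the automated annotation labels this region as the related flavin-binding protein miniSOG. Blue light should therefore drive the fusion out of the nucleus, while iRFP allows imaging at wavelengths that do not activate the LOV domain.

Downstream lie the bicoid 3′UTR regulatory element, which normally mediates anterior localisation of the mRNA, and a DsRed reporter behind an hsp70 promoter fragment. Two minimal FRT sites bracket this region, suggesting that FLP can excise it, although the record does not state the purpose of this arrangement. The short hits to human MPPED1 and to Or2a are likely incidental annotation matches. The associated publication used optogenetic control of Bicoid to study the timing of gap gene regulation in the early embryo.
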