Features (pLannotate 1.2.2; 22 found; start..end, strand, type, name):
    127..224     +  misc_feature   P element 5' end (fragment): No description available
    285..1076    +  CDS            MPPED1 (fragment): MPPD1_HUMAN - Also known as C22orf1, FAM1A. Experimental evidence at protein level: Swiss-Prot protein existence level 1. May have metallophosphoesterase activity (in vitro). From Homo sapiens (Human).
   2443..3390    +  CDS            iRFP713: iRFP713 is a basic (constitutively fluorescent) near ir fluorescent protein published in 2011, derived from Rhodopseudomonas palustris. It has low acid sensitivity. It requires the cofactor biliverdin for fluorescence.
   3436..4899    +  CDS            bcd: BCD_DROME - Experimental evidence at protein level: Swiss-Prot protein existence level 1. Segment polarity protein that provides positional cues for the development of head and thoracic segments. Regulates the expression of zygotic genes, possibly through its homeodomain, and inhibits the activity of other maternal gene products. May also bind RNA. Interacts with Bin1 to repress transcription of bicoid target genes in the anterior tip of the embryo; a process known as retraction. From Drosophila melanogaster (Fruit fly).
   4951..5268    +  CDS            miniSOG: miniSOG is a basic (constitutively fluorescent) cyan fluorescent protein published in 2011, derived from Arabidopsis thaliana. It requires the cofactor flavin for fluorescence.
   5394..5427    +  protein_bind   FRT (minimal): supports FLP-mediated excision but not integration (Turan and Bode, 2011) FLP recombinase from the Saccharomyces cerevisiae 2μ plasmid
   5598..6148    +  ncRNA          bicoid 3: Accession: RF00551 - Bicoid 3'-UTR regulatory element
   6495..6617    +  promoter       hsp70 promoter (fragment): Drosophila melanogaster hsp70Bb promoter
   6647..7321    +  CDS            DsRed: DsRed is a basic (constitutively fluorescent) red fluorescent protein published in 1999, derived from Discosoma sp..
   8176..8209    +  protein_bind   FRT (minimal): supports FLP-mediated excision but not integration (Turan and Bode, 2011) FLP recombinase from the Saccharomyces cerevisiae 2μ plasmid
   9280..9390    +  CDS            Or2a (fragment): OR2A_DROME - Also known as AN4, DOR2F.1, dor62, OR2F.1. Experimental evidence at transcript level: Swiss-Prot protein existence level 2. Odorant receptor which mediates acceptance or avoidance behavior, depending on its substrates. The odorant receptor repertoire encodes a large collection of odor stimuli that vary widely in identity, intensity, and duration. May form a complex with Orco to form odorant-sensing units, providing sensitive and prolonged odorant signaling and calcium permeability. From Drosophila melanogaster (Fruit fly).
   9439..9508    +  protein_bind   attB: attB site for the φC31 integrase (Groth et al., 2000) phage φC31 integrase
   9672..9904    +  misc_feature   P element 3' end: P element 3' end
   9904..10407   +  gene           mini-white (fragment): white; This modified version of the white gene lacks part of the first intron.
  10406..10475   -  misc_feature   bom (fragment): basis of mobility region from pBR322
  10577..10612   -  CDS            rop (fragment): Rop protein, which maintains plasmids at low copy number; rop
  10707..10811   +  promoter       AmpR promoter: bla
  10812..11672   +  CDS            AmpR: β-lactamase; bla; confers resistance to ampicillin, carbenicillin, and related antibiotics
  11843..12431   +  rep_origin     ori: high-copy-number ColE1/pMB1/pBR322/pUC origin of replication
  12437..12665   +  CDS            mini-white (fragment): Drosophila white gene eye color pigment; white; This is a modified version of the white gene lacking part of the first intron.
  12666..13251   +  misc_feature   P element 5' end: No description available
  13262..17381   -  gene           mini-white: white; This modified version of the white gene lacks part of the first intron.
>Addgene plasmid #182595 | pBABR IRFP-Bcd-LEXY | addgene full sequence | sequence record 361791 | Addgene NGS Result
AATTGGCCGCTCTAGCCCCCCCTCGAATGTTCTCTCTCTTCTCTTCTCTCTCTCTTTCTCGAATGTTCTC
TCTCTTCTCTTCTCTCTCTCTTTCTCGAGGTCATCAAGCTTAGGCCTAAGGGTCGAGTCGATAGCCGAAG
CTTACCGAAGTATACACTTAAATTCAGTGCACGTTTGCTTGTTGAGAGGAAAGGTTGTGTGCGGACGAAT
TTTTTTTTGAAAACCGGTCCACGGCCGCTTGGAGGGAGATTAGCAAAACGCAGCGCGTGATCAAGGTGAC
AATGAAGCCACCGACCACCACGGTGGCGCCCAACAAGGCACGAGTGGTTTGCATGTCCGACACGCACTCC
CTGACGCCCTACATCAAGTTCGATATACCAGATGGCGATATATTCATACATGCCGGCGATTTTACCAAGT
GCGGCCAACTGGAGGAGGTGGAGGAGTTTAACACCTGGATTGGAGCACTGCCCCATCGCCACAAGATCGT
GATTGCTGGCAATCATGAGCTCAGCTTCGATAGAACCTTCACCCATCCTTTCCAGAAGAGCAAAAGTCAT
GCTTCGAGCAGCAAACACACCGGCATGTCCATCCTCGATGATCTGCCCACTTTGGGCAACGCCAAGGAGA
ACTTGGAGAGCGCTGTGCAAACGCAGAATGTCCGCGATGTTCTGACCAACTGTCGGTATTTGGAGGATGA
ACTACTTGAGATTTGGGGTATTCAAATATATGGCTCGCCATGGCAACCGGAATTCTGTCGCTGGGCCTTT
AATGTTCCACGTGGAACTGCCTGTTTGGATAAGTGGAATCAAATCCCGGAAGGCATCGATATCCTGGTCA
CCCACACGCCGCCCGTGGGTCACGGCGATCTCTGCTGTTCCGGCGTACGAGCCGGTTGTGTGGAGCTACT
CAGCACAGTGCAGCAACGAGTGCGCCCGAAATACCATGTCTTCGGACATGTACACGAAGGCTACGGCATC
ACCAGCGATGGCAGGATCATCTTTGTGAATGCCTCAACGTGTGACATCAACTACCTACCCAACAATGCCC
CCATCGTTTTCGATGTGACGCTGCCCCCCGGATTTCGCAAGGATTAGCATGCCTAGATGATTATTTATTG
TGTCACAGGTTCAATGAATTTATTTTCGTCCCACTTTATGTTTATGTTAAGGTATTTCGTCTGTAAAGAT
TTTGAAGCACAATTGTAGGTGTCTAGAGAGATAGAATTCAATTCGCACGAAATTAAAAAAAGAAATTCAC
ACTTAAGATGCCATAAAATATTTATTCAAGTAGAGTGCATTTGTCAATATATGAATTTGTAAAAATAAAC
AAGTTTTGAAGACACCTAAACTTTTGAAGATTTTCAATATGATATTATATAGTTTTTAATAATAATTTAA
GTAAAGGTAAAGCAAATCCTGAGATACATACATACTATTTCAAATTAGTATCGATAAGCCGCCAGAAATG
GGTTGGAAAAACCTTGGAATGATTATTGGTTAGCAGCCCTGTCTCCCAATTTGACATTCCTCTTTGGCGC
TCTGTAACGGCGCTTTTCCAGTGACTCCCCAATCAGCGAACCAACTAACCTGAGGCTGCACTTTTCGCGT
GGCGACCAAAAAAATTATAAAAAAAAGGTCCCGCATTAGATTTTAATTTGTATACACCCAATTTTAGTCC
AGCAAAAAAAAAAACTAATCAATTGGTGAGAAGAAGAAAAACTAATTAGTTTAAGAATTGCTGAAAGCGG
GAAGTGAAATTTAAAATCAGAAAAGATGTGTAAGAAGATGTGAAATGAAAAGGTGTGGGAAGTGAACATG
AATAAATGTTCATTGAAAATGAACAGCTAATTGCGAATTTTTTGAAACTTAACTGTTAACTGTTACTGCT
CACAAATCCTTGAAAAATATTAAGATCGATCTTAGAATTGTTTATTTAAAATGAATTCCTCGTATGTATT
ATAACAGACAATCAAGTTTATTAAAGAATATTTAAACTTGTATTTTTTTTTGAGTTTGATAAAATGTCCC
AAATATAAAAGAGTATTACCTTTTCGTCATATAATACTGTTCTTAATATTAGTTTTAGTTAGTAATGTGT
TTATAAAGTAAATTACAAAGGGAGGACCTAACCTAACCTTAAACAATGGCGCCTTCTCTTGCCCAGCTCA
TCACTTTTATTGTTTCACCCGCCAGCGCGAAGTAGTGTCCATCCAGATTGGGACGGTACCATCTCTTCGC
TCATCCCTAAATAACGGCACTCTGCAGATGCGAAGCAGTGGATCGCAAAAACGCAAAATGTGGGCGAAAT
AAGTTCGCGAGCGTCTCGAAAGTATCCGGTTACTGAAAATACAAGAAAGTTTCCACACTCCTTTGCCATT
TTTCCGCGCGGCGCTTGGAAATTCGTAAAGATAACGCGGCGGAGTGTTTGGGGCTAGCAAAGATGGCTGA
AGGATCCGTCGCCAGGCAGCCTGACCTCTTGACCTGCGACGATGAGCCGATCCATATCCCCGGTGCCATC
CAACCGCATGGACTGCTGCTCGCCCTCGCCGCCGACATGACGATCGTTGCCGGCAGCGACAACCTTCCCG
AACTCACCGGACTGGCGATCGGCGCCCTGATCGGCCGCTCTGCGGCCGATGTCTTCGACTCGGAGACGCA
CAACCGTCTGACGATCGCCTTGGCCGAGCCCGGGGCGGCCGTCGGAGCACCGATCACTGTCGGCTTCACG
ATGCGAAAGGACGCAGGCTTCATCGGCTCCTGGCATCGCCATGATCAGCTCATCTTCCTCGAGCTCGAGC
CTCCCCAGCGGGACGTCGCCGAGCCGCAGGCGTTCTTCCGCCGCACCAACAGCGCCATCCGCCGCCTGCA
GGCCGCCGAAACCTTGGAAAGCGCCTGCGCCGCCGCGGCGCAAGAGGTGCGGAAGATTACCGGCTTCGAT
CGGGTGATGATCTATCGCTTCGCCTCCGACTTCAGCGGCGAAGTGATCGCAGAGGATCGGTGCGCCGAGG
TCGAGTCAAAACTAGGCCTGCACTATCCTGCCTCAACCGTGCCGGCGCAGGCCCGTCGGCTCTATACCAT
CAACCCGGTACGGATCATTCCCGATATCAATTATCGGCCGGTGCCGGTCACCCCAGACCTCAATCCGGTC
ACCGGGCGGCCGATTGATCTTAGCTTCGCCATCCTGCGCAGCGTCTCGCCCGTCCATCTGGAATTCATGC
GCAACATAGGCATGCACGGCACGATGTCGATCTCGATTTTGCGCGGCGAGCGACTGTGGGGATTGATCGT
TTGCCATCACCGAACGCCGTACTACGTCGATCTCGATGGCCGCCAAGCCTGCGAGCTAGTCGCCCAGGTT
CTGGCCTGGCAGATCGGCGTGATGGAAGAGGAGTTCGACTCCGCAGGCTCCGCCGGAAGTGCGGGAGGTA
GTAGTGCGCAACCGCCGCCAGATCAAAACTTTTACCATCATCCGCTGCCCCACACGCACACACATCCGCA
TCCGCACTCCCATCCGCATCCGCACTCGCATCCGCACCCACATCACCAACATCCGCAGCTTCAGTTGCCG
CCACAATTCCGAAATCCCTTCGATTTGCTTTTCGATGAGCGAACGGGAGCGATAAACTACAACTACATAC
GTCCGTATCTGCCCAACCAGATGCCCAAGCCAGAGGAGCTGCCCGACTCTCTGGTGATGCGGCGACCACG
TCGCACCCGCACCACTTTTACCAGCTCTCAAATAGCAGAGCTGGAGCAGCACTTTCTGCAGGGACGATAC
CTCACAGCCCCCCGACTTGCGGATCTGTCAGCGAAACTAGCCCTGGGCACAGCCCAGGTGAAGATATGGT
TTAAGAACCGTCGGCGTCGTCACAAGATCCAATCGGATCAGCACAAGGACCAGTCCTACGAGGGGATGCC
TCTCTCGCCGGGTATGAAACAGAGCGATGGCGATCCCCCCAGCTTGCAGACTCTTAGCTTGGGTGGAGGG
GCCACGCCCAACGCTTTGACTCCGTCACCCACGCCCTCAACGCCCACTGCACACATGACGGAGCACTACA
GCGAGTCATTCAACGCCTACTACAACTACAATGGAGGCCACAATCACGCCCAGGCCAATCGTCACATGCA
CATGCAGTATCCTTCCGGAGGGGGGGCAGGACCTGGGTCGACCAATGTCAATGGCGGCCAGTTCTTCCAG
CAGCAGCAGGTCCATAATCACCAGCAGCAACTGCACCACCAGGGCAACCACGTGCCGCACCAGATGCAGC
AGCAGCAACAGCAGGCTCAGCAGCAGCAATACCATCACTTTGACTTCCAGCAAAAGCAAGCCAGCGCCTG
TCGCGTCCTGGTCAAGGACGAACCGGAGGCCGACTACAACTTCAACAGCTCGTACTACATGCGATCGGGA
ATGTCTGGCGCCACTGCATCGGCATCCGCTGTGGCCCGAGGCGCTGCCTCGCCGGGCTCCGAGGTCTACG
AGCCATTAACACCCAAGAATGACGAAAGTCCGAGTCTGTGTGGCATCGGCATCGGCGGACCTTGCGCCAT
CGCCGTTGGCGAGACGGAGGCGGCCGACGACATGGACGACGGAACGAGCAAGAAGACGACGCTACAGATC
TTGGAGCCTTTGAAGGGTCTGGACAAGAGCTGCGACGATGGCAGTAGCGACGACATGAGCACCGGAATAA
GAGCCTTAGCAGGAACCGGAAATCGTGGAGCGGCATTTGCCAAATTTGGCAAGCCTTCGCCCCCACAAGG
CCCTCAGCCGCCCCTCGGGATGGGGGGCGTGGCCATGGGCGAATCGAACCAATATCAATGCACGATGGAT
ACGATAATGCAAGCGTATAATCCCCATCGGAACGCCGCGGGCAACTCGCAGTTTGCCTACTGCTTCAATA
AGGGTGGATCTGGAGGTTCAGGTGGAAGTTTGGCTACTACACTTGAACGTATTGAGAAGAACTTTGTCAT
TACTGACCCAAGATTGCCAGATAATCCCATTATATTCGCGTCCGATAGTTTCTTGCAGTTGACAGAATAT
AGCCGTGAAGAAATTTTGGGAAGAAACTGCAGGTTTCTACAAGGTCCTGAAACTGATCGCGCGACAGTGA
GAAAAATTAGAGATGCCATAGATAACCAAACAGAGGTCACTGTTCAGCTGATTAATTATACAAAGAGTGG
TAAAAAGTTCTGGAACCTCTTTCACTTGCAGCCTATGCGAGATCAGAAGGGAGATGTCCAGTACTTTATT
GGGGTTCAGTTGGATGGAACTGAGCATGTCCGAGATGCTGCCGAGAGAGAGGGAGTCATGCTGATTAAGA
AAACTGCAGAAAATATTGACGAGCTGCTGAAGGAGCTGGCCGACCTGAACCTGGACTAGGAAGTACCTAT
TCCGAAGTTCCTATTCTCTAGAAAGTATAGGAACTTCCCTGGATGAGAGGCGTGTTAGAGAGTTTCATTA
GCTTTAGGTTAACCACTGTTGTTCCTGATTGTACAAATACCAAGTGATTGTAGATATCTACGCGTAGAAA
GTTAGGTCTAGTCCTAAGATCCGTGTAAATGGTTCCCAGGGAAGTTTTATGTACTAGCCTAGTCAGCAGG
CCGCACGGATTCCAGTGCATATCTTAGTGATACTCCAGTTAACTCTATACTTTCCCTGCAATACGCTATT
CGCCTTAGATGTATCTGGGTGGCTGCTCCACTGAAGCCCGGGAATATGCAACCAGTTACATTTGAGGCCA
TTTGGGCTTAAGCGTATTCCATGGAAAGTTATCGTCCCACATTTCGGAAATTATATTCCGAGCCAGCAAG
AAAATCTTCTCTGTTACAATTTGACATAGCTAAAAACTGTACTAATCAAAATGAAAAATGTTTCTCTTGG
GCGTAATCTCATACAATGATTACCCTTAAAGATCGAACATTTAAACAATAATATTTGATATGATATTTTC
AATTTCTATGCTATGCCAAAGTGTCTGACATAATCAAACATTTGCGCATTCTTTGACCAAGAATAGTCAG
CAAATTGTATTTTCAATCAATGCAGACCATTTGTTTCAGATTCGGAGATTTTTTGCTGCCAAACGGAATA
ACTATCATAGCTCACATTCTAATTACATCACTAAGAAGAGCATTGCAATCTGTTAGGCCTCAAGTTTAAT
TTTAAAATGCTGCACCTTTGATGTTGTCTCTTTAAGCTTTGTATTTTTAATTACGAAAATATATAAGAAC
TACTCTACTCGGGTAAATTGTGACTAACTACACATAACTACATACTTAGCCCATATTTCCGTCCCTTTCT
AGAATGAACGAAAACAGTATCTGGTTTTCCCGAAAATCTTATGAATTTAAAAATGCACTTTATTGCACAT
ACTCACACATGCCTGCCATAAAATATGATTCGCGAGCGGCCGCGGATCTAATTCAATTAGAGACTAATTC
AATTAGAGCTAATTCAATTAGGATCCAAGCTTATCGATTTCGAACCCTCGACCGCCGGAGTATAAATAGA
GGCGCTTCGTCTACGGAGCGACAATTCAATTCAAACAAGCAAAGTGAACACGTCGCTAAGCGAAAGCTAA
GCAAATAAACAAGCGCAGCTGAACAAGCTAAACAATCGGGCGGCCGCACTAGAGCCGGTCGCCACCATGA
GGTCTTCCAAGAATGTTATCAAGGAGTTCATGAGGTTTAAGGTTCGCATGGAAGGAACGGTCAATGGGCA
CGAGTTTGAAATAGAAGGCGAAGGAGAGGGGAGGCCATACGAAGGCCACAATACCGTAAAGCTTAAGGTA
ACCAAGGGGGGACCTTTGCCATTTGCTTGGGATATTTTGTCACCACAATTTCAGTATGGAAGCAAGGTAT
ATGTCAAGCACCCTGCCGACATACCAGACTATAAAAAGCTGTCATTTCCTGAAGGATTTAAATGGGAAAG
GGTCATGAACTTTGAAGACGGTGGCGTCGTTACTGTAACCCAGGATTCCAGTTTGCAGGATGGCTGTTTC
ATCTACAAGGTCAAGTTCATTGGCGTGAACTTTCCTTCCGATGGACCTGTTATGCAAAAGAAGACAATGG
GCTGGGAAGCCAGCACTGAGCGTTTGTATCCTCGTGATGGCGTGTTGAAAGGAGAGATTCATAAGGCTCT
GAAGCTGAAAGACGGTGGTCATTACCTAGTTGAATTCAAAAGTATTTACATGGCAAAGAAGCCTGTGCAG
CTACCAGGGTACTACTATGTTGACTCCAAACTGGATATAACAAGCCACAACGAAGACTATACAATCGTTG
AGCAGTATGAAAGAACCGAGGGACGCCACCATCTGTTCCTTTAGCGGCCATCGAATTCGAGCTCGCCCAC
TAAGCGTCGCGCCACTTCAACGCTCGATGGGAGCGTCATTGGTGGGCGGGGTAACCGTCGAAATCAGTGT
TTACGCTTCCAATCGCAACAAAAAATTCACTGCAACACTGAAAAGCATACGAAAACGATGAAGATTGTAC
GAGAAACCATAAAGTATTTTATCCACAAAGACACGTATAGCAGAAAAGCCAAGTTAACTCGGCGATAAGT
TGTGTACACAAGAATAAAATCGGCCAGATTCAGTGTTGTCAGAAATAAGAAAACCCCACTATGTTTTTCT
TTGCCTTTTCTTTCTCCCAGCGATCATTCATTTCGTGGTGAAAGAACGGGGTCATTGCACGGAGTTTCGA
CTGCGGGAAAGCAGAGCTGCCGTTCACTTCGTCTATAATTAGCGCTTTCTATTTTCCCCGATTCGGGCCG
CTGCTGCGCTTTTCCGCCTGCTGTTTGTGGCAAGTGTAGCAGCAGGCTGTGCACGCAGTGTGGCATGCAC
TTGGCTTTCCACCGTTGGTATCGATTCTCTGGGACGATGAGTCATTCCTTTCGGGGCCACAGCATAATCG
TTGCCAGCTCACCGAAATGGTGACTTCATTTCTTAACTGCCGTCAAGCATGCGATTGTACATACATACAT
ATTTATATATGTACATATTTATGTGACTATGGTAGGTCGATATAATAGCAATCAACGCAAGCAAATGTGT
CAGTCCTGCTTACAGGAACGATTCTATTTAGTAATTTTCGTTGTATAAAGTAATTATGTATGTATGTAAG
CCCCATAAATCTGAAACAATTAGGCAAAACCATGCGAAGCTGAAGTACCTATTCCGAAGTTCCTATTCTC
TAGAAAGTATAGGAACTTCCATATGGCGGCCGCCATTCGTAGAATAGGGATCCCCAGCAGTCGATTCACT
AGCCAGCTGCCTCTCCAATCAGCCTGTCCAAACTATCCATCATGAGTTTCGTTTTGATAATTTAATATAT
ACAAGTATAAATTTTTTTTTTTTGGTTTCGCGCCTTCTGTTCTTTGATTCCTGATAATCCTGTACTTATC
CGTGCATTTGAATTAAACAAAAAGTAGCCAACACCAGCGATTGTTATGTACGACAGTGTAGTGTGTGAGA
TGTTGGTGCCAGATAACACGATTTCCCGAAAAACTCCTTTCATAAGTATTAACTCATTGAATATACATAT
ATATTACCTATATACAAATACATACTTATACAAGAATGTGGCAATAAACCTTTGTTTTTCTTACACTCGA
GAACGTGCGCACGTCCAACCAAACAGATGTCTGCAGAAATCCTTCAGCCAAAAGCAACTGATCAAACAAT
AGAAACTTTGGAATATGTACCCCGCATGGCTAACTAAGCATGATCACTAGCATGATGTGATAAAAGTATG
TAGCTTCAAATGTGGAGGGAAATTGAAAGAGATTTCGGAAATTAGTCAAAATTTTCTTGGAACCTTCGAC
AAGCTGACTAATGAGTTCATGTCCAAAAGACTCGAACTTGTAAACTCATATCTTATCTCACATTATTTTT
GATTCGAAGATATTTCAGCTTCTGCAAATATATGTTTTTCAAGAATTTATTTAAAAAAAAAATCAATTAA
ATAGATGGCTTAATGTTCGAAACACTCAACGTTGTATATTACACACTTTTTGGACAACTATTAATTTAAA
AGAAAACACGAACATTTGAAAATCTAGAACTAGTGGATCTGGATCCAGACTGCAGAGAAGATCTATAGAA
TTCAGAGAGGCCGGCAGAGAGGCTAGCAGGCATGCATCTAGAGTCGACCTCGAACGTTAACGTTAACGTA
ACGTTAACTCGAGGAGCTTGATAACATTATACCTAAACCCATGGTCAAGAGTAAACATTTCTGCCTTTGA
AGTTGAGAACACAATTAAGCATCCCCTGGTTAAACCTGCTTGATAGTGCAGGCTATACAGAACTGCGCTA
GTGACTCCTATCCGCCTGCGTTTCTCTGCCTGCTCACGGGTCATATGCGTGCTTTGGAGCTGAGGGTGCG
GCGGATTGGCGTCGACGATGTAGGTCACGGCGGGCATGTCGACGATGTAGGTCACGGTCTCGAAGCCGCG
GTGCGGGTGCCAGGGCGTGCCCTTGGGCTCCCCGGGCGCGTACTCCACCTCACCCATCTGGTCCATCATG
ATGAACGGGTCGAGGTGGCGGTAGTTGATCCCGGCGAACGCGCGGCGCACCGGGAAGCCCTCGCCCTCGA
AACCGCTGGGCGCGGTGGTCACGGTGAGCACGGGACGTGCGACGGCGTCGACGATGTAGGTCACGGCGGG
CAGCCAAGCTTTGCGTACTCGCAAATTATTAAAAATAAAACTTTAAAAATAATTTCGTCTAATTAATATT
ATGAGTTAATTCAAACCCCACGGACATGCTAAGGGTTAATCAACAATCATATCGCTGTCTCACTCAGACT
CAATACGACACTCAGAATACTATTCCTTTCACTCGCACTTATTGCAAGCATACGTTAAGTGGATGTCTCT
TGCCGACGGGACCACCTTATGTTATTTCATCATGGTCTGGCCATTCTCATCGTGAGCTTCCGGGTGCTCG
CATATCTGGCTCTAAGACTTCGGGCCCGACGCAAGGAGTAGCCGACATATATCCGAAATAACTGCTTGTT
TTTTTTTTTTACCATTATTACCATCGTGTTTACTGTTTATTGCCCCCTCAAAAAGCTAATGTAATTATAT
TTGTGCCAATAAAAACAAGATATGACCTATAGAATACAAGTATTTCCCCTTCGAACATCCCCACAAGTAG
ACTTTGGATTTGTCTTCTAACCAAAAGACTTACACACCTGCATACCTTACATCAAAAACTCGTTTATCGC
TACATAAAACACCGGGATATATTTTTTATATACATACTTTTCAAATCGCGCGCCCTCTTCATAATTCACC
TCCACCACACCACGTTTCGTAGTTGCTCTTTCGCTGTCTCCCACCCGCTCTCCGCAACACATTCACCTTT
TGTTCGACGACCTTGGAGCGACTGTCGTTAGTTCCGCGCGATTCGGTGCGGTATTTCACACCGCATATGG
TGCACTCTCAGTACAATCTGCTCTGATGCCGCATAGTTAAGCCAGCCCCGACACCCGCCAACACCCGCTG
ACGCGCCCTGACGGGCTTGTCTGCTCCCGGCATCCGCTTACAGACAAGCTGTGACCGTCTCCGGGAGCTG
CATGTGTCAGAGGTTTTCACCGTCATCACCGAAACGCGCGAGACGAAAGGGCCTCGTGATACGCCTATTT
TTATAGGTTAATGTCATGATAATAATGGTTTCTTAGACGTCAGGTGGCACTTTTCGGGGAAATGTGCGCG
GAACCCCTATTTGTTTATTTTTCTAAATACATTCAAATATGTATCCGCTCATGAGACAATAACCCTGATA
AATGCTTCAATAATATTGAAAAAGGAAGAGTATGAGTATTCAACATTTCCGTGTCGCCCTTATTCCCTTT
TTTGCGGCATTTTGCCTTCCTGTTTTTGCTCACCCAGAAACGCTGGTGAAAGTAAAAGATGCTGAAGATC
AGTTGGGTGCACGAGTGGGTTACATCGAACTGGATCTCAACAGCGGTAAGATCCTTGAGAGTTTTCGCCC
CGAAGAACGTTTTCCAATGATGAGCACTTTTAAAGTTCTGCTATGTGGCGCGGTATTATCCCGTATTGAC
GCCGGGCAAGAGCAACTCGGTCGCCGCATACACTATTCTCAGAATGACTTGGTTGAGTACTCACCAGTCA
CAGAAAAGCATCTTACGGATGGCATGACAGTAAGAGAATTATGCAGTGCTGCCATAACCATGAGTGATAA
CACTGCGGCCAACTTACTTCTGACAACGATCGGAGGACCGAAGGAGCTAACCGCTTTTTTGCACAACATG
GGGGATCATGTAACTCGCCTTGATCGTTGGGAACCGGAGCTGAATGAAGCCATACCAAACGACGAGCGTG
ACACCACGATGCCTGTAGCAATGGCAACAACGTTGCGCAAACTATTAACTGGCGAACTACTTACTCTAGC
TTCCCGGCAACAATTAATAGACTGGATGGAGGCGGATAAAGTTGCAGGACCACTTCTGCGCTCGGCCCTT
CCGGCTGGCTGGTTTATTGCTGATAAATCTGGAGCCGGTGAGCGTGGGTCTCGCGGTATCATTGCAGCAC
TGGGGCCAGATGGTAAGCCCTCCCGTATCGTAGTTATCTACACGACGGGGAGTCAGGCAACTATGGATGA
ACGAAATAGACAGATCGCTGAGATAGGTGCCTCACTGATTAAGCATTGGTAACTGTCAGACCAAGTTTAC
TCATATATACTTTAGATTGATTTAAAACTTCATTTTTAATTTAAAAGGATCTAGGTGAAGATCCTTTTTG
ATAATCTCATGACCAAAATCCCTTAACGTGAGTTTTCGTTCCACTGAGCGTCAGACCCCGTAGAAAAGAT
CAAAGGATCTTCTTGAGATCCTTTTTTTCTGCGCGTAATCTGCTGCTTGCAAACAAAAAAACCACCGCTA
CCAGCGGTGGTTTGTTTGCCGGATCAAGAGCTACCAACTCTTTTTCCGAAGGTAACTGGCTTCAGCAGAG
CGCAGATACCAAATACTGTTCTTCTAGTGTAGCCGTAGTTAGGCCACCACTTCAAGAACTCTGTAGCACC
GCCTACATACCTCGCTCTGCTAATCCTGTTACCAGTGGCTGCTGCCAGTGGCGATAAGTCGTGTCTTACC
GGGTTGGACTCAAGACGATAGTTACCGGATAAGGCGCAGCGGTCGGGCTGAACGGGGGGTTCGTGCACAC
AGCCCAGCTTGGAGCGAACGACCTACACCGAACTGAGATACCTACAGCGTGAGCTATGAGAAAGCGCCAC
GCTTCCCGAAGGGAGAAAGGCGGACAGGTATCCGGTAAGCGGCAGGGTCGGAACAGGAGAGCGCACGAGG
GAGCTTCCAGGGGGAAACGCCTGGTATCTTTATAGTCCTGTCGGGTTTCGCCACCTCTGACTTGAGCGTC
GATTTTTGTGATGCTCGTCAGGGGGGCGGAGCCTATGGAAAAACGCCTTCTTCTTGAACTCGGGCTCGGT
GCCAGTATACCTCAAATGGTTGTCGTACCTCTCATGGTTCCGTTACGCCAACGAGGGTCTGCTGATTAAC
CAATGGGCGGACGTGGAGCCGGGCGAAATTAGCTGCACATCGTCGAACACCACGTGCCCCAGTTCGGGCA
AGGTCATCCTGGAGACGCTTAACTTCTCCGCCGCCGATCTGCCGCTGGACTACGTGGGTCTGGCCCATGA
TGAAATAACATAAGGTGGTCCCGTCGATAGCCGAAGCTTACCGAAGTATACACTTAAATTCAGTGCACGT
TTGCTTGTTGAGAGGAAAGGTTGTGTGCGGACGAATTTTTTTTTGAAAACATTAACCCTTACGTGGAATA
AAAAAAAATGAAATATTGCAAATTTTGCTGCAAAGCTGTGACTGGAGTAAAATTAATTCACGTGCCGAAG
TGTGCTATTAAGAGAAAATTGTGGGAGCAGAGCCTTGGGTGCAGCCTTGGTGAAAACTCCCAAATTTGTG
ATACCCACTTTAATGATTCGCAGTGGAAGGCTGCACCTGCAAAAGGTCAGACATTTAAAAGGAGGCGACT
CAACGCAGATGCCGTACCTAGTAAAGTGATAGAGCCTGAACCAGAAAAGATAAAAGAAGGCTATACCAGT
GGGAGTACACAAACAGAGTAAGTTTGAATAGTAAAAAAAATCATTTATGTAAACAATAACGTGACTGTGC
GTTAGGTCCTGTTCATTGTTTAATGAAAATAAGAGCTTGAGGGAAAAAATTCGTACTTTGGAGTACGAAA
TGCGTCGTTTAGAGCAGCAGCCGAATTAATTCTAGTTCCAGTGAAATCCAAGCATTTTCTAAATTAAATG
TATTCTTATTATTATAGTTGTTATTTTTGATATATATAAACAACACTATTATGCCCACCATTTTTTTGAG
ATGCATCTACACAAGGAACAAACACTGGATGTCACTTTCAGTTCAAATTGTAACGCTAATCACTCCGAAC
AGGTCACAAAAAATTACCTTAAAAAGTCATAATATTAAATTAGAATAAATATAGCTGTGAGGGAAATATA
TACAAATATATTGGAGCAAATAAATTGTACATACAAATATTTATTACTAATTTCTATTGAGACGAAATGA
ACCACTCGGAACCATTTGAGCGAACCGAATCGCGCGGAACTAACGACAGTCGCTCCAAGGTCGTCGAACA
AAAGGTGAATGTGTTGCGGAGAGCGGGTGGGAGACAGCGAAAGAGCAACTACGAAACGTGGTGTGGTGGA
GGTGAATTATGAAGAGGGCGCGCGATTTGAAAAGTATGTATATAAAAAATATATCCCGGTGTTTTATGTA
GCGATAAACGAGTTTTTGATGTAAGGTATGCAGGTGTGTAAGTCTTTTGGTTAGAAGACAAATCCAAAGT
CTACTTGTGGGGATGTTCGAAGGGGAAATACTTGTATTCTATAGGTCATATCTTGTTTTTATTGGCACAA
ATATAATTACATTAGCTTTTTGAGGGGGCAATAAACAGTAAACACGATGGTAATAATGGTAAAAAAAAAA
AACAAGCAGTTATTTCGGATATATGTCGGCTACTCCTTGCGTCGGGCCCGAAGTCTTAGAGCCAGATATG
CGAGCACCCGGAAGCTCACGATGAGAATGGCCAGACCCACGTAGTCCAGCGGCAGATCGGCGGCGGAGAA
GTTAAGCGTCTCCAGGATGACCTTGCCCGAACTGGGGCACGTGGTGTTCGACGATGTGCAGCTAATTTCG
CCCGGCTCCACGTCCGCCCATTGGTTAATCAGCAGACCCTCGTTGGCGTAACGGAACCATGAGAGGTACG
ACAACCATTTGAGGTATACTGGCACCGAGCCCGAGTTCAAGAAGAAGCCGCCAAAGAGCAGGAATGGTAT
GATAACCGGCGGACCCACAGACAGCGCCATCGAGGTCGAGGAGCTGGCGCAGGATATTAGATATCCGAAG
GACGTTGACACATTGGCCACCAGAGTGACCAGCGCCAGGCAGTTGAAGAAGTGCAGCACTCCGGCCCGCA
GTCCGATCATCGGATAGGCAATCGCCGTGAAGACCAGTGGCACTGTGAGAAAAAGCGGCAATTCGGCAAT
CGTTTTGCCCAGAAAGTATGTGTCACAGCGATAAAGTCGACTTCGGGCCTCCCTCATAAAAACTGGCAGC
TCTGAGGTGAACACCTAAATCGAATCGATTCATTAGAAAGTTAGTAAATTATTGAAATGCAAATGTATTC
TAAACATGACTTACATTTATCGTGGCAAAGACGTTTTGAAAGGTCATGTTGGTCAGGAAGAGGAAGATGG
CTCCGTTGATATTCATCACACCCACTTGCGTGAGTTGTTGGCCCAAAAAGATGAGGCCAATCAAGATGGC
AACCATCTGCAAATTAAAATGTTACTCGCATCTCATTAATATTCGCGAGTTAAATGAAATTTATTTATCT
TCTGCAAAACTATAAACTATACATCTCATTGAAAAAAACTAAGAAGGGTGTGGAATCAGGCAATTCTATC
TAAAATCTAGCGAATTTGTTTCCAAGAATTGTAAGCGTTATATCATTTGTTTCCACTGGAACCACTCACC
GTTGTCTGAATAAGTCGCACTTTTACGAGGAGTGGTTCCTTGAGCACCGACAGCCAGGATCGCCACAGGA
CCGCCCGGAACTGCATGAACCAGGTGGCCTTGTAGGTGTACCCATTCTCCGGCTGCTCCAGTGGCTTCTC
CAGATTTTTGGTGGCCAACAACTGCTCCATATCCCGGGCTACTTTGCTAATGGCAAAATTGTCGCATATC
TTGGCGATCCGATCACGGGACTCGATCTCCCGTCCGGGCACAACGGCCAACACCTGTACGTAAAAGTCCG
CCGGATTGTAGTTGGTAGGACACTGGGCACCCACGCTGGATAGGAGTTGAGATGTTATGTAATACTAGAT
ACCCTTAATAAACACATCGAACTCACTAGGAAAAGAAGTCGACGGCTTCGCTGGGAGTGCCCAAGAAAGC
TACCCTGCCCTCGGCCATCAGAAGGATCTTGTCAAAGAGCTCAAACAGCTCGGAAGACGGCTGATGAATG
GTCAGGATGACGGTCTTGCCCTTCTGCGACAGCTTCTTCAGCACCTGGACGACGCTGTGGGCGGTAAAGG
AGTCCAGTCCGGAGGTGGGCTCATCGCAGATCAGAAGCGGCGGATCGGTTAGAGCCTCGGAGGCGAATGC
CAGACGCTTCCTTTCTCCGCCGGACAGACCTTTCACCCTGCCGGGCACACCGATGATCGTGTGCTGACAT
TTGCTGAGCGAAAGCTCCTGGATCACCTGATCCACGCGGGCCACTCGCTGCCGATAGGTCAGATGTCGTG
GCATCCGCACCATGGCTTGGAAAATCAGGTGTTCCCTGGCCGTTAGGGAGCCGATAAAGAGGTCATCCTG
CTGGACATAGGCGCACCTGGCCTGCATCTCCTTGGCGTCCACAGGTTGGCCATTGAGCAGTCGCATCCCG
GATGGCGATACTTGGATGCCCTGCGGCGATCGAAAGGCAAGGGCATTCAGCAGGGTCGTCTTTCCGGCAC
CGGAACTGCCCATCACGGCCAAAAGTTCGCCCGGATAGGCCACGCCGCAAACTGAGTTTCAAATTGGTAA
TTGGACCCTTTATTAAGATTTCACACAGATCAGCCGACTGCGAATAGAAACTCACCGTTCTTGAGCAAAT
GTTTCCTGGGCGCCGGTATGTGTCGCTCGTTGCAGAATAGTCCGCGTGTCCGGTTGACCAGCTGCCGCCA
TCCGGAGCCCGGCTGATTGACCGCCCCAAAGATGTCCATATTGTGCCAGGCATAGGTGAGGTTCTCGGCT
AGTTGGCCGCTCCCTGAACCGGAGTCCTCCGGCGGACTGGGTGGCCGGAGCGTGCCGTAGTTTTTGGCCT
GCCCGAAGCCCTGGTTAATGCAGCTCTGCGAAGCCGCTCCGCTGTCACCCTGCAATGATAGGGGATCTCA
AATATCAACTACAAGCGTTATGCTCATCTAACCCCGAACAAAAAGTACCCCGAAGTATCCTACGAAGTAG
GTTTATACTTTTATTTATTTTTTGTGCATCTAGGATCAGCTTAAAATATCTGGTTGTTATATTTTTTGTA
AAAAAGAATATAGTCGAAAATGAATGCCTTTAGATGTCTTGATCATGATATGATCTCAAAAATTGTCTTA
TATAGCGAGAACAGCTACCAGAATAATCTGTTTCGTGTCACTATTTGTTTGTGCAATTGCGGTTTGGGAT
TTTTGTGGGTCGCAGTTCTCACGCCGCAGACAATTTGATGTTGCAATCGCAGTTCCTATAGATCAAGTGA
ACTTAAGATGTATGCACATGTACTACTCACATTGTTCAGATGCTCGGCAGATGGGTGTTTGCTGCCTCCG
CGAATTAATAGCTCCTGATCCTCTTGGCCCATTGCCGGGATTTTTCACACTTTCCCCTGCTTACCCACCC
AAAACCAATCACCACCCCAATCACTCAAAAAACAAACAAAAATAAGAAGCGAGAGGAGTTTTGGCACAGC
ACTTTGTGTTTAATTGATGGCGTAAACCGCTTGGAGCTTCGTCACGAAACCGCTGACAAAATGCAACTGA
AGGCGGACATTGACGCTACGTAACGCTACAAACGGTGGCGAAAGAGATAGCGGACGCAGCGGCGAAAGAG
ACGGCGATATTTCTGTGGACAGAGAAGGAGGCAAACAGCGCTGACTTTGAGTGGAATGTCATTTTGAGTG
AGAGGTAATCGAAAGAACCTGGTACATCAAATACCCTTGGATCGAAGTAAATTTAAAACTGATCAGATAA
GTTCAATGATATCCAGTGCAGTAAAAAAAAAAAATGTTTTTTTTATCTACTTTCCGCAAAAATGGGTTTT
ATTAACTTACATACATACTAG
