LOCUS       Exported 17379 bp DNA circular SYN 03-MAY-2017
DEFINITION  synthetic circular DNA
ACCESSION   .
VERSION     .
KEYWORDS    .
SOURCE      synthetic DNA construct
  ORGANISM  synthetic DNA construct
REFERENCE   1 (bases 1 to 17379)
  AUTHORS   Michael Swan
  TITLE     Direct Submission
  JOURNAL   Exported Feb 1, 2022 from SnapGene 5.3.1 https://www.snapgene.com
FEATURES             Location/Qualifiers
     source          1..17379
                     /organism="synthetic DNA construct"
                     /mol_type="other DNA"
     misc_feature    1..98
                     /label=GAGA
     primer_bind     99..118
                     /label=pbabr promoter seq
     f               228..2221
                     /note="note=""Fragment extracted from Tub67C Promoter+first
                     intron [1994 nt] : (AgeI[7] / KpnI[2005])"
     primer_bind     2221..2252
                     /label=MB2Fus_F1.FOR
     5'UTR           2227..2438
                     /label=bcd 5'UTR
     primer_bind     2414..2458
                     /label=irfp-f
     primer_bind     complement(2415..2438)
                     /label=MB2Fus2_Vec.REV
     primer_bind     complement(2415..2438)
                     /label=MB4Fus_Vec.REV
     primer_bind     complement(2415..2438)
                     /label=MB4_Vec.REV
     primer_bind     complement(2416..2438)
                     /label=MB2Fus_F1.REV
     primer_bind     2424..2443
                     /label=MB11_pBS_swap.FOR
     misc_feature    2436..2438
                     /label=eGFP
     CDS             2439..3386
                     /codon_start=1
                     /gene="irFP"
                     /label=iRFP
                     /note="CDS "
                     /translation="MAEGSVARQPDLLTCDDEPIHIPGAIQPHGLLLALAADMTIVAGS
                     DNLPELTGLAIGALIGRSAADVFDSETHNRLTIALAEPGAAVGAPITVGFTMRKDAGFI
                     GSWHRHDQLIFLELEPPQRDVAEPQAFFRRTNSAIRRLQAAETLESACAAAAQEVRKIT
                     GFDRVMIYRFASDFSGEVIAEDRCAEVESKLGLHYPASTVPAQARRLYTINPVRIIPDI
                     NYRPVPVTPDLNPVTGRPIDLSFAILRSVSPVHLEFMRNIGMHGTMSISILRGERLWGL
                     IVCHHRTPYYVDLDGRQACELVAQVLAWQIGVMEE"
     primer_bind     2439..2464
                     /label=Mutagenic Primer
     primer_bind     complement(3364..3407)
                     /label=EDPR18.REV
     primer_bind     complement(3364..3387)
                     /label=EDPR18.REV
     primer_bind     complement(3366..3410)
                     /label=irfp-r
     misc_feature    3387..3431
                     /label=L1
                     /note="note=""direct strand
                     translation""translation=""EFDSAGSAGSAGGSS"""
     primer_bind     3387..3408
                     /label=pbs-mcherry-bcd-lexy-for
     CDS             3432..4895
                     /codon_start=1
                     /label=Bicoid
                     /note="note=""direct strand
                     translation""translation=""AQPPPDQNFYHHPLPHTHTHPHPHSHPHPHSH
                     PHPHHQHPQLQLPPQFRNPFDLLFDERTGAINYNYIRPYLPNQMPKPEELPDSLVMRRP
                     RRTRTTFTSSQIAELEQHFLQGRYLTAPRLADLSAKLALGTAQVKIWFKNRRRRHKIQS
                     DQHKDQSYEGMPLSPGMKQSDGDPPSLQTLSLGGGATPNALTPSPTPSTPTAHMTEHYS
                     "
                     /translation="AQPPPDQNFYHHPLPHTHTHPHPHSHPHPHSHPHPHHQHPQLQLP
                     PQFRNPFDLLFDERTGAINYNYIRPYLPNQMPKPEELPDSLVMRRPRRTRTTFTSSQIA
                     ELEQHFLQGRYLTAPRLADLSAKLALGTAQVKIWFKNRRRRHKIQSDQHKDQSYEGMPL
                     SPGMKQSDGDPPSLQTLSLGGGATPNALTPSPTPSTPTAHMTEHYSESFNAYYNYNGGH
                     NHAQANRHMHMQYPSGGGAGPGSTNVNGGQFFQQQQVHNHQQQLHHQGNHVPHQMQQQQ
                     QQAQQQQYHHFDFQQKQASACRVLVKDEPEADYNFNSSYYMRSGMSGATASASAVARGA
                     ASPGSEVYEPLTPKNDESPSLCGIGIGGPCAIAVGETEAADDMDDGTSKKTTLQILEPL
                     KGLDKSCDDGSSDDMSTGIRALAGTGNRGAAFAKFGKPSPPQGPQPPLGMGGVAMGESN
                     QYQCTMDTIMQAYNPHRNAAGNSQFAYCFN"
     primer_bind     3432..3464
                     /label=MB11_F1.FOR
     primer_bind     3432..3444
                     /label=MB11_pBS_swap.FOR
     misc_feature    3608..3625
                     /label=MB1SEQ3
     primer_bind     3608..3625
                     /label=M156.FOR
     primer_bind     complement(3731..3752)
                     /label=M327.REV
     misc_feature    complement(4209..4226)
                     /label=MB1SEQ4
     primer_bind     4209..4226
                     /label=M157.FOR
     primer_bind     4812..4835
                     /label=M324.FOR
     CDS             4896..5375
                     /codon_start=1
                     /label=NLS_mCh_LEXY
                     /note="note=""direct strand
                     translation""translation=""MAAAKRVKLDVSKGEEDNMAIIKEFMRFKVHM
                     EGSVNGHEFEIEGEGEGRPYEGTQTAKLKVTKGGPLPFAWDILSPQFMYGSKAYVKHPA
                     DIPDYLKLSFPEGFKWERVMNFEDGGVVTVTQDSSLQDGEFIYKVKLRGTNFPSDGPVM
                     QKKTMGWEASSERMYPEDGALKGEIKQRLKLKDGGHYDAEVKTTYKAKKPVQLPGAYNV
                     N"
                     /translation="KGGSGGSGGSLATTLERIEKNFVITDPRLPDNPIIFASDSFLQLT
                     EYSREEILGRNCRFLQGPETDRATVRKIRDAIDNQTEVTVQLINYTKSGKKFWNLFHLQ
                     PMRDQKGDVQYFIGVQLDGTEHVRDAAEREGVMLIKKTAENIDELLKELADLNLD"
     misc_feature    4926..5333
                     /label=AsLOV2
                     /note="ugene_name=""AsLOV2"" - ugene_group=""CDS"" -
                     1663..2070"
     misc_feature    5335..5372
                     /label=NES 21
                     /note="ugene_name=""NES 21"" - ugene_group=""CDS"" -
                     2072..2109"
     primer_bind     complement(5351..5390)
                     /label=MB11_pBS_swap.REV
     primer_bind     complement(5352..5375)
                     /label=MB11_F1.REV
     primer_bind     5376..5435
                     /label=MB4Fus_Vec.FOR
     primer_bind     5376..5425
                     /label=MB4_Vec.FOR
     misc_feature    5376..5423
                     /label=FRT
     misc_feature    5424..6401
                     /label=bcd3'UTR
     misc_feature    6410..6615
                     /label=3xP3 hsp70
     misc_feature    6643..7320
                     /label=RFP
     misc_feature    7345..8157
                     /label=tubulin
     alpha           1 3'UTR
     primer_bind     8158..8206
                     /label=MB4Fus_Vec.FOR
     primer_bind     8158..8206
                     /label=MB4_Vec.FOR
     misc_feature    8158..8205
                     /label=FRT
     primer_bind     complement(8158..8172)
                     /label=MB11_pBS_swap.REV
     misc_feature    8212..8231
                     /label=GFP-Bcd F
     misc_feature    8235..9055
                     /label=sqh 3'UTR
     misc_feature    8355..8374
                     /label=GFP_RFP seq R
     misc_feature    8892..8911
                     /label=GFP-Bcd_out F
     primer_bind     complement(9034..9061)
                     /label=MB2Fus_F2.REV
     misc_feature    9056..9061
                     /label=SpeI site
     misc_feature    9062..9067
                     /label=pBABR homology
     primer_bind     complement(9183..9202)
                     /label=pbabr insert check r
     misc_feature    9387..9637
                     /label=AttB
     misc_feature    complement(9669..9901)
                     /label=3' P-Element Sequence
     promoter        10740..10768
                     /label=Amp prom
     promoter        10740..10768
                     /label=Amp prom
     CDS             11008..11667
                     /label=AmpR
     CDS             11008..11667
                     /label=AmpR
     misc_feature    11668..12664
                     /label=5' P-Element Sequence
     primer_bind     12626..12641
                     /label=EDPR18.REV
     primer_bind     12630..12641
                     /label=EDPR18.REV
     primer_bind     12630..12639
                     /label=irfp-r
     misc_feature    complement(13260..17379)
                     /label=mini-White+
     primer_bind     complement(14119..14134)
                     /label=EDPR18.REV
     primer_bind     complement(14119..14130)
                     /label=EDPR18.REV
     primer_bind     complement(14121..14130)
                     /label=irfp-r
     misc_feature    16308..16327
                     /label=mini w F
     misc_feature    16387..16406
                     /label=mini w R
ORIGIN
        1 aattggccgc tctagccccc cctcgaatgt tctctctctt ctcttctctc tctctttctc
       61 gaatgttctc tctcttctct tctctctctc tttctcgagg tcatcaagct taggcctaag
      121 ggtcgagtcg atagccgaag cttaccgaag tatacactta aattcagtgc acgtttgctt
      181 gttgagagga aaggttgtgt gcggacgaat ttttttttga aaaccggtcc acggccgctt
      241 ggagggagat tagcaaaacg cagcgcgtga tcaaggtgac aatgaagcca ccgaccacca
      301 cggtggcgcc caacaaggca cgagtggttt gcatgtccga cacgcactcc ctgacgccct
      361 acatcaagtt cgatatacca gatggcgata tattcataca tgccggcgat tttaccaagt
      421 gcggccaact ggaggaggtg gaggagttta acacctggat tggagcactg ccccatcgcc
      481 acaagatcgt gattgctggc aatcatgagc tcagcttcga tagaaccttc acccatcctt
      541 tccagaagag caaaagtcat gcttcgagca gcaaacacac cggcatgtcc atcctcgatg
      601 atctgcccac tttgggcaac gccaaggaga acttggagag cgctgtgcaa acgcagaatg
      661 tccgcgatgt tctgaccaac tgtcggtatt tggaggatga actacttgag atttggggta
      721 ttcaaatata tggctcgcca tggcaaccgg aattctgtcg ctgggccttt aatgttccac
      781 gtggaactgc ctgtttggat aagtggaatc aaatcccgga aggcatcgat atcctggtca
      841 cccacacgcc gcccgtgggt cacggcgatc tctgctgttc cggcgtacga gccggttgtg
      901 tggagctact cagcacagtg cagcaacgag tgcgcccgaa ataccatgtc ttcggacatg
      961 tacacgaagg ctacggcatc accagcgatg gcaggatcat ctttgtgaat gcctcaacgt
     1021 gtgacatcaa ctacctaccc aacaatgccc ccatcgtttt cgatgtgacg ctgccccccg
     1081 gatttcgcaa ggattagcat gcctagatga ttatttattg tgtcacaggt tcaatgaatt
     1141 tattttcgtc ccactttatg tttatgttaa ggtatttcgt ctgtaaagat tttgaagcac
     1201 aattgtaggt gtctagagag atagaattca attcgcacga aattaaaaaa agaaattcac
     1261 acttaagatg ccataaaata tttattcaag tagagtgcat ttgtcaatat atgaatttgt
     1321 aaaaataaac aagttttgaa gacacctaaa cttttgaaga ttttcaatat gatattatat
     1381 agtttttaat aataatttaa gtaaaggtaa agcaaatcct gagatacata catactattt
     1441 caaattagta tcgataagcc gccagaaatg ggttggaaaa accttggaat gattattggt
     1501 tagcagccct gtctcccaat ttgacattcc tctttggcgc tctgtaacgg cgcttttcca
     1561 gtgactcccc aatcagcgaa ccaactaacc tgaggctgca cttttcgcgt ggcgaccaaa
     1621 aaaattataa aaaaaaggtc ccgcattaga ttttaatttg tatacaccca attttagtcc
     1681 agcaaaaaaa aactaatcaa ttggtgagaa gaaggaaaaa ctaattagtt taagattgct
     1741 gaaagcggga agtgaattta aatcagaaaa gatgtgtaag aagatgtgaa atgaaaaggt
     1801 gtgggaagtg aacatgaata aatgttcatt gaaaatgaac agctaattgc gaattttttg
     1861 aaacttaact gttaactgtt actgctcaca aatccttgaa aaatattaag atcgatctta
     1921 gaattgttta tttaaaatga attcctcgta tgtattataa cagacaatca agtttattaa
     1981 agaatattta aacttgtatt tttttttgag tttgataaaa tgtcccaaat ataaaagagt
     2041 attacctttt cgtcatataa tactgttctt aatattagtt ttagttagta atgtgtttat
     2101 aaagtaaatt acaaagggag gacctaacct aaccttaaac aatggcgcct tctcttgccc
     2161 agctcatcac ttttattgtt tcacccgcca gcgcgaagta gtgtccatcc agattgggac
     2221 ggtaccatct cttcgctcat ccctaaataa cggcactctg cagatgcgaa gcagtggatc
     2281 gcaaaaacgc aaaatgtggg cgaaataagt tcgcgagcgt ctcgaaagta tccggttact
     2341 gaaaatacaa gaaagtttcc acactccttt gccatttttc cgcgcggcgc ttggaaattc
     2401 gtaaagataa cgcggcggag tgtttggggc tagcaaagat ggctgaagga tccgtcgcca
     2461 ggcagcctga cctcttgacc tgcgacgatg agccgatcca tatccccggt gccatccaac
     2521 cgcatggact gctgctcgcc ctcgccgccg acatgacgat cgttgccggc agcgacaacc
     2581 ttcccgaact caccggactg gcgatcggcg ccctgatcgg ccgctctgcg gccgatgtct
     2641 tcgactcgga gacgcacaac cgtctgacga tcgccttggc cgagcccggg gcggccgtcg
     2701 gagcaccgat cactgtcggc ttcacgatgc gaaaggacgc aggcttcatc ggctcctggc
     2761 atcgccatga tcagctcatc ttcctcgagc tcgagcctcc ccagcgggac gtcgccgagc
     2821 cgcaggcgtt cttccgccgc accaacagcg ccatccgccg cctgcaggcc gccgaaacct
     2881 tggaaagcgc ctgcgccgcc gcggcgcaag aggtgcggaa gattaccggc ttcgatcggg
     2941 tgatgatcta tcgcttcgcc tccgacttca gcggcgaagt gatcgcagag gatcggtgcg
     3001 ccgaggtcga gtcaaaacta ggcctgcact atcctgcctc aaccgtgccg gcgcaggccc
     3061 gtcggctcta taccatcaac ccggtacgga tcattcccga tatcaattat cggccggtgc
     3121 cggtcacccc agacctcaat ccggtcaccg ggcggccgat tgatcttagc ttcgccatcc
     3181 tgcgcagcgt ctcgcccgtc catctggaat tcatgcgcaa cataggcatg cacggcacga
     3241 tgtcgatctc gattttgcgc ggcgagcgac tgtggggatt gatcgtttgc catcaccgaa
     3301 cgccgtacta cgtcgatctc gatggccgcc aagcctgcga gctagtcgcc caggttctgg
     3361 cctggcagat cggcgtgatg gaagaggagt tcgactccgc aggctccgcc ggaagtgcgg
     3421 gaggtagtag tgcgcaaccg ccgccagatc aaaactttta ccatcatccg ctgccccaca
     3481 cgcacacaca tccgcatccg cactcccatc cgcatccgca ctcgcatccg cacccacatc
     3541 accaacatcc gcagcttcag ttgccgccac aattccgaaa tcccttcgat ttgcttttcg
     3601 atgagcgaac gggagcgata aactacaact acatacgtcc gtatctgccc aaccagatgc
     3661 ccaagccaga ggagctgccc gactctctgg tgatgcggcg accacgtcgc acccgcacca
     3721 cttttaccag ctctcaaata gcagagctgg agcagcactt tctgcaggga cgatacctca
     3781 cagccccccg acttgcggat ctgtcagcga aactagccct gggcacagcc caggtgaaga
     3841 tatggtttaa gaaccgtcgg cgtcgtcaca agatccaatc ggatcagcac aaggaccagt
     3901 cctacgaggg gatgcctctc tcgccgggta tgaaacagag cgatggcgat ccccccagct
     3961 tgcagactct tagcttgggt ggaggggcca cgcccaacgc tttgactccg tcacccacgc
     4021 cctcaacgcc cactgcacac atgacggagc actacagcga gtcattcaac gcctactaca
     4081 actacaatgg aggccacaat cacgcccagg ccaatcgtca catgcacatg cagtatcctt
     4141 ccggaggggg ggcaggacct gggtcgacca atgtcaatgg cggccagttc ttccagcagc
     4201 agcaggtcca taatcaccag cagcaactgc accaccaggg caaccacgtg ccgcaccaga
     4261 tgcagcagca gcaacagcag gctcagcagc agcaatacca tcactttgac ttccagcaaa
     4321 agcaagccag cgcctgtcgc gtcctggtca aggacgaacc ggaggccgac tacaacttca
     4381 acagctcgta ctacatgcga tcgggaatgt ctggcgccac tgcatcggca tccgctgtgg
     4441 cccgaggcgc tgcctcgccg ggctccgagg tctacgagcc attaacaccc aagaatgacg
     4501 aaagtccgag tctgtgtggc atcggcatcg gcggaccttg cgccatcgcc gttggcgaga
     4561 cggaggcggc cgacgacatg gacgacggaa cgagcaagaa gacgacgcta cagatcttgg
     4621 agcctttgaa gggtctggac aagagctgcg acgatggcag tagcgacgac atgagcaccg
     4681 gaataagagc cttagcagga accggaaatc gtggagcggc atttgccaaa tttggcaagc
     4741 cttcgccccc acaaggccct cagccgcccc tcgggatggg gggcgtggcc atgggcgaat
     4801 cgaaccaata tcaatgcacg atggatacga taatgcaagc gtataatccc catcggaacg
     4861 ccgcgggcaa ctcgcagttt gcctactgct tcaataaggg tggatctgga ggttcaggtg
     4921 gaagtttggc tactacactt gaacgtattg agaagaactt tgtcattact gacccaagat
     4981 tgccagataa tcccattata ttcgcgtccg atagtttctt gcagttgaca gaatatagcc
     5041 gtgaagaaat tttgggaaga aactgcaggt ttctacaagg tcctgaaact gatcgcgcga
     5101 cagtgagaaa aattagagat gccatagata accaaacaga ggtcactgtt cagctgatta
     5161 attatacaaa gagtggtaaa aagttctgga acctctttca cttgcagcct atgcgagatc
     5221 agaagggaga tgtccagtac tttattgggg ttcagttgga tggaactgag catgtccgag
     5281 atgctgccga gagagaggga gtcatgctga ttaagaaaac tgcagaaaat attgacgagc
     5341 tgctgaagga gctggccgac ctgaacctgg actaggaagt acctattccg aagttcctat
     5401 tctctagaaa gtataggaac ttccctggat gagaggcgtg ttagagagtt tcattagctt
     5461 taggttaacc actgttgttc ctgattgtac aaataccaag tgattgtaga tatctacgcg
     5521 tagaaagtta ggtctagtcc taagatccgt gtaaatggtt cccagggaag ttttatgtac
     5581 tagcctagtc agcaggccgc acggattcca gtgcatatct tagtgatact ccagttaact
     5641 ctatactttc cctgcaatac gctattcgcc ttagatgtat ctgggtggct gctccactga
     5701 agcccgggaa tatgcaacca gttacatttg aggccatttg ggcttaagcg tattccatgg
     5761 aaagttatcg tcccacattt cggaaattat attccgagcc agcaagaaaa tcttctctgt
     5821 tacaatttga catagctaaa aactgtacta atcaaaatga aaaatgtttc tcttgggcgt
     5881 aatctcatac aatgattacc cttaaagatc gaacatttaa acaataatat ttgatatgat
     5941 attttcaatt tctatgctat gccaaagtgt ctgacataat caaacatttg cgcattcttt
     6001 gaccaagaat agtcagcaaa ttgtattttc aatcaatgca gaccatttgt ttcagattcg
     6061 gagatttttt gctgccaaac ggaataacta tcatagctca cattctaatt acatcactaa
     6121 gaagagcatt gcaatctgtt aggcctcaag tttaatttta aaatgctgca cctttgatgt
     6181 tgtctcttta agctttgtat ttttaattac gaaaatatat aagaactact ctactcgggt
     6241 aaattgtgac taactacaca taactacata cttagcccat atttccgtcc ctttctagaa
     6301 tgaacgaaaa cagtatctgg ttttcccgaa aatcttatga atttaaaaat gcactttatt
     6361 gcacatactc acacatgcct gccataaaat atgattcgcg agcggccgcg gatctaattc
     6421 aattagagac taattcaatt agagctaatt caattaggat ccaagcttat cgatttcgaa
     6481 ccctcgaccg ccggagtata aatagaggcg cttcgtctac ggagcgacaa ttcaattcaa
     6541 acaagcaaag tgaacacgtc gctaagcgaa agctaagcaa ataaacaagc gcagctgaac
     6601 aagctaaaca atcgggcggc cgcactagag ccggtcgcca ccatgaggtc ttccaagaat
     6661 gttatcaagg agttcatgag gtttaaggtt cgcatggaag gaacggtcaa tgggcacgag
     6721 tttgaaatag aaggcgaagg agaggggagg ccatacgaag gccacaatac cgtaaagctt
     6781 aaggtaacca aggggggacc tttgccattt gcttgggata ttttgtcacc acaatttcag
     6841 tatggaagca aggtatatgt caagcaccct gccgacatac cagactataa aaagctgtca
     6901 tttcctgaag gatttaaatg ggaaagggtc atgaactttg aagacggtgg cgtcgttact
     6961 gtaacccagg attccagttt gcaggatggc tgtttcatct acaaggtcaa gttcattggc
     7021 gtgaactttc cttccgatgg acctgttatg caaaagaaga caatgggctg ggaagccagc
     7081 actgagcgtt tgtatcctcg tgatggcgtg ttgaaaggag agattcataa ggctctgaag
     7141 ctgaaagacg gtggtcatta cctagttgaa ttcaaaagta tttacatggc aaagaagcct
     7201 gtgcagctac cagggtacta ctatgttgac tccaaactgg atataacaag ccacaacgaa
     7261 gactatacaa tcgttgagca gtatgaaaga accgagggac gccaccatct gttcctttag
     7321 cggccatcga attcgagctc gcccactaag cgtcgcgcca cttcaacgct cgatgggagc
     7381 gtcattggtg ggcggggtaa ccgtcgaaat cagtgtttac gcttccaatc gcaacaaaaa
     7441 attcactgca acactgaaaa gcatacgaaa acgatgaaga ttgtacgaga aaccataaag
     7501 tattttatcc acaaagacac gtatagcaga aaagccaagt taactcggcg ataagttgtg
     7561 tacacaagaa taaaatcggc cagattcagt gttgtcagaa ataagaaaac cccactatgt
     7621 ttttctttgc cttttctttc tcccagcgat cattcatttc gtggtgaaag aacggggtca
     7681 ttgcacggag tttcgactgc gggaaagcag agctgccgtt cacttcgtct ataattagcg
     7741 ctttctattt tccccgattc gggccgctgc tgcgcttttc cgcctgctgt ttgtggcaag
     7801 tgtagcagca ggctgtgcac gcagtgtggc atgcacttgg ctttccaccg ttggtatcga
     7861 ttctctggga cgatgagtca ttcctttcgg ggccacagca taatcgttgc cagctcaccg
     7921 aaatggtgac ttcatttctt aactgccgtc aagcatgcga ttgtacatac atacatattt
     7981 atatatgtac atatttatgt gactatggta ggtcgatata atagcaatca acgcaagcaa
     8041 atgtgtcagt cctgcttaca ggaacgattc tatttagtaa ttttcgttgt ataaagtaat
     8101 tatgtatgta tgtaagcccc ataaatctga aacaattagg caaaaccatg cgaagctgaa
     8161 gtacctattc cgaagttcct attctctaga aagtatagga acttccatat ggcggccgcc
     8221 attcgtagaa ttgggatccc cagcagtcga ttcactagcc agctgcctct ccaatcagcc
     8281 tgtccaaact atccatcatg agtttcgttt tgataattta atatatacaa gtataaattt
     8341 tttttttttt ggtttcgcgc cttctgttct ttgattcctg ataatcctgt acttatccgt
     8401 gcatttgaat taaacaaaaa gtagccaaca ccagcgattg ttatgtacga cagtgtagtg
     8461 tgtgagatgt tggtgccaga taacacgatt tcccgaaaaa ctcctttcat aagtattaac
     8521 tcattgaata tacatatata ttacctatat acaaatacat acttatacaa gaatgtggca
     8581 ataaaccttt gtttttctta cactcgagaa cgtgcgcacg tccaaccaaa cagatgtctg
     8641 cagaaatcct tcagccaaaa gcaactgatc aaacaataga aactttggaa tatgtacccc
     8701 gcatggctaa ctaagcatga tcactagcat gatgtgataa aagtatgtag cttcaaatgt
     8761 ggagggaaat tgaaagagat ttcggaaatt agtcaaaatt ttcttggaac cttcgacaag
     8821 ctgactaatg agttcatgtc caaaagactc gaacttgtaa actcatatct tatctcacat
     8881 tatttttgat tcgaagatat ttcagcttct gcaaatatat gtttttcaag aatttattta
     8941 aaaaaaaaat caattaaata gatggcttaa tgttcgaaac actcaacgtt gtatattaca
     9001 cactttttgg acaactatta atttaaaaga aaacacgaac atttgaaaat ctagaactag
     9061 tggatctgga tccagactgc agagaagatc tatagaattc agagaggccg gcagagaggc
     9121 tagcaggcat gcatctagag tcgacctcga acgttaacgt taacgtaacg ttaactcgag
     9181 gagcttgata acattatacc taaacccatg gtcaagagta aacatttctg cctttgaagt
     9241 tgagaacaca attaagcatc ccctggttaa acctgcttga tagtgcaggc tatacagaac
     9301 tgcgctagtg actcctatcc gcctgcgttt ctctgcctgc tcacgggtca tatgcgtgct
     9361 ttggagctga gggtgcggcg gattggcgtc gacgatgtag gtcacggcgg gcatgtcgac
     9421 gatgtaggtc acggtctcga agccgcggtg cgggtgccag ggcgtgccct tgggctcccc
     9481 gggcgcgtac tccacctcac ccatctggtc catcatgatg aacgggtcga ggtggcggta
     9541 gttgatcccg gcgaacgcgc ggcgcaccgg gaagccctcg ccctcgaaac cgctgggcgc
     9601 ggtggtcacg gtgagcacgg gacgtgcgac ggcgtcgacg atgtaggtca cggcgggcag
     9661 ccaagctttg cgtactcgca aattattaaa aataaaactt taaaaataat ttcgtctaat
     9721 taatattatg agttaattca aaccccacgg acatgctaag ggttaatcaa caatcatatc
     9781 gctgtctcac tcagactcaa tacgacactc agaatactat tcctttcact cgcacttatt
     9841 gcaagcatac gttaagtgga tgtctcttgc cgacgggacc accttatgtt atttcatcat
     9901 ggtctggcca ttctcatcgt gagcttccgg gtgctcgcat atctggctct aagacttcgg
     9961 gcccgacgca aggagtagcc gacatatatc cgaaataact gcttgttttt tttttttacc
    10021 attattacca tcgtgtttac tgtttattgc cccctcaaaa agctaatgta attatatttg
    10081 tgccaataaa aacaagatat gacctataga atacaagtat ttccccttcg aacatcccca
    10141 caagtagact ttggatttgt cttctaacca aaagacttac acacctgcat accttacatc
    10201 aaaaactcgt ttatcgctac ataaaacacc gggatatatt ttttatatac atacttttca
    10261 aatcgcgcgc cctcttcata attcacctcc accacaccac gtttcgtagt tgctctttcg
    10321 ctgtctccca cccgctctcc gcaacacatt caccttttgt tcgacgacct tggagcgact
    10381 gtcgttagtt ccgcgcgatt cgggtgcggt atttcacacc gcatatggtg cactctcagt
    10441 acaatctgct ctgatgccgc atagttaagc cagccccgac acccgccaac acccgctgac
    10501 gcgccctgac gggcttgtct gctcccggca tccgcttaca gacaagctgt gaccgtctcc
    10561 gggagctgca tgtgtcagag gttttcaccg tcatcaccga aacgcgcgag acgaaagggc
    10621 ctcgtgatac gcctattttt ataggttaat gtcatgataa taatggtttc ttagacgtca
    10681 ggtggcactt ttcggggaaa tgtgcgcgga acccctattt gtttattttt ctaaatacat
    10741 tcaaatatgt atccgctcat gagacaataa ccctgataaa tgcttcaata atattgaaaa
    10801 aggaagagta tgagtattca acatttccgt gtcgccctta ttcccttttt tgcggcattt
    10861 tgccttcctg tttttgctca cccagaaacg ctggtgaaag taaaagatgc tgaagatcag
    10921 ttgggtgcac gagtgggtta catcgaactg gatctcaaca gcggtaagat ccttgagagt
    10981 tttcgccccg aagaacgttt tccaatgatg agcactttta aagttctgct atgtggcgcg
    11041 gtattatccc gtattgacgc cgggcaagag caactcggtc gccgcataca ctattctcag
    11101 aatgacttgg ttgagtactc accagtcaca gaaaagcatc ttacggatgg catgacagta
    11161 agagaattat gcagtgctgc cataaccatg agtgataaca ctgcggccaa cttacttctg
    11221 acaacgatcg gaggaccgaa ggagctaacc gcttttttgc acaacatggg ggatcatgta
    11281 actcgccttg atcgttggga accggagctg aatgaagcca taccaaacga cgagcgtgac
    11341 accacgatgc ctgtagcaat ggcaacaacg ttgcgcaaac tattaactgg cgaactactt
    11401 actctagctt cccggcaaca attaatagac tggatggagg cggataaagt tgcaggacca
    11461 cttctgcgct cggcccttcc ggctggctgg tttattgctg ataaatctgg agccggtgag
    11521 cgtgggtctc gcggtatcat tgcagcactg gggccagatg gtaagccctc ccgtatcgta
    11581 gttatctaca cgacggggag tcaggcaact atggatgaac gaaatagaca gatcgctgag
    11641 ataggtgcct cactgattaa gcattggtaa ctgtcagacc aagtttactc atatatactt
    11701 tagattgatt taaaacttca tttttaattt aaaaggatct aggtgaagat cctttttgat
    11761 aatctcatga ccaaaatccc ttaacgtgag ttttcgttcc actgagcgtc agaccccgta
    11821 gaaaagatca aaggatcttc ttgagatcct ttttttctgc gcgtaatctg ctgcttgcaa
    11881 acaaaaaaac caccgctacc agcggtggtt tgtttgccgg atcaagagct accaactctt
    11941 tttccgaagg taactggctt cagcagagcg cagataccaa atactgttct tctagtgtag
    12001 ccgtagttag gccaccactt caagaactct gtagcaccgc ctacatacct cgctctgcta
    12061 atcctgttac cagtggctgc tgccagtggc gataagtcgt gtcttaccgg gttggactca
    12121 agacgatagt taccggataa ggcgcagcgg tcgggctgaa cggggggttc gtgcacacag
    12181 cccagcttgg agcgaacgac ctacaccgaa ctgagatacc tacagcgtga gctatgagaa
    12241 agcgccacgc ttcccgaagg gagaaaggcg gacaggtatc cggtaagcgg cagggtcgga
    12301 acaggagagc gcacgaggga gcttccaggg ggaaacgcct ggtatcttta tagtcctgtc
    12361 gggtttcgcc acctctgact tgagcgtcga tttttgtgat gctcgtcagg ggggcggagc
    12421 ctatggaaaa acgccttctt cttgaactcg ggctcggtgc cagtatacct caaatggttg
    12481 tcgtacctct catggttccg ttacgccaac gagggtctgc tgattaacca atgggcggac
    12541 gtggagccgg gcgaaattag ctgcacatcg tcgaacacca cgtgccccag ttcgggcaag
    12601 gtcatcctgg agacgcttaa cttctccgcc gccgatctgc cgctggacta cgtgggtctg
    12661 gcccatgatg aaataacata aggtggtccc gtcgatagcc gaagcttacc gaagtataca
    12721 cttaaattca gtgcacgttt gcttgttgag aggaaaggtt gtgtgcggac gaattttttt
    12781 ttgaaaacat taacccttac gtggaataaa aaaaaatgaa atattgcaaa ttttgctgca
    12841 aagctgtgac tggagtaaaa ttaattcacg tgccgaagtg tgctattaag agaaaattgt
    12901 gggagcagag ccttgggtgc agccttggtg aaaactccca aatttgtgat acccacttta
    12961 atgattcgca gtggaaggct gcacctgcaa aaggtcagac atttaaaagg aggcgactca
    13021 acgcagatgc cgtacctagt aaagtgatag agcctgaacc agaaaagata aaagaaggct
    13081 ataccagtgg gagtacacaa acagagtaag tttgaatagt aaaaaaaatc atttatgtaa
    13141 acaataacgt gactgtgcgt taggtcctgt tcattgttta atgaaaataa gagcttgagg
    13201 gaaaaaattc gtactttgga gtacgaaatg cgtcgtttag agcagcagcc gaattaattc
    13261 tagttccagt gaaatccaag cattttctaa attaaatgta ttcttattat tatagttgtt
    13321 atttttgata tatataaaca acactattat gcccaccatt tttttgagat gcatctacac
    13381 aaggaacaaa cactggatgt cactttcagt tcaaattgta acgctaatca ctccgaacag
    13441 gtcacaaaaa attaccttaa aaagtcataa tattaaatta gaataaatat agctgtgagg
    13501 gaaatatata caaatatatt ggagcaaata aattgtacat acaaatattt attactaatt
    13561 tctattgaga cgaaatgaac cactcggaac catttgagcg aaccgaatcg cgcggaacta
    13621 acgacagtcg ctccaaggtc gtcgaacaaa aggtgaatgt gttgcggaga gcgggtggga
    13681 gacagcgaaa gagcaactac gaaacgtggt gtggtggagg tgaattatga agagggcgcg
    13741 cgatttgaaa agtatgtata taaaaaatat atcccggtgt tttatgtagc gataaacgag
    13801 tttttgatgt aaggtatgca ggtgtgtaag tcttttggtt agaagacaaa tccaaagtct
    13861 acttgtgggg atgttcgaag gggaaatact tgtattctat aggtcatatc ttgtttttat
    13921 tggcacaaat ataattacat tagctttttg agggggcaat aaacagtaaa cacgatggta
    13981 ataatggtaa aaaaaaaaaa caagcagtta tttcggatat atgtcggcta ctccttgcgt
    14041 cgggcccgaa gtcttagagc cagatatgcg agcacccgga agctcacgat gagaatggcc
    14101 agacccacgt agtccagcgg cagatcggcg gcggagaagt taagcgtctc caggatgacc
    14161 ttgcccgaac tggggcacgt ggtgttcgac gatgtgcagc taatttcgcc cggctccacg
    14221 tccgcccatt ggttaatcag cagaccctcg ttggcgtaac ggaaccatga gaggtacgac
    14281 aaccatttga ggtatactgg caccgagccc gagttcaaga agaagccgcc aaagagcagg
    14341 aatggtatga taaccggcgg acccacagac agcgccatcg aggtcgagga gctggcgcag
    14401 gatattagat atccgaagga cgttgacaca ttggccacca gagtgaccag cgccaggcag
    14461 ttgaagaagt gcagcactcc ggcccgcagt ccgatcatcg gataggcaat cgccgtgaag
    14521 accagtggca ctgtgagaaa aagcggcaat tcggcaatcg ttttgcccag aaagtatgtg
    14581 tcacagcgat aaagtcgact tcgggcctcc ctcataaaaa ctggcagctc tgaggtgaac
    14641 acctaaatcg aatcgattca ttagaaagtt agtaaattat tgaaatgcaa atgtattcta
    14701 aacatgactt acatttatcg tggcaaagac gttttgaaag gtcatgttgg tcaggaagag
    14761 gaagatggct ccgttgatat tcatcacacc cacttgcgtg agttgttggc ccaaaaagat
    14821 gaggccaatc aagatggcaa ccatctgcaa attaaaatgt tactcgcatc tcattaatat
    14881 tcgcgagtta aatgaaattt atttatcttc tgcaaaacta taaactatac atctcattga
    14941 aaaaaactaa gaagggtgtg gaatcaggca attctatcta aaatctagcg aatttgtttc
    15001 caagaattgt aagcgttata tcatttgttt ccactggaac cactcaccgt tgtctgaata
    15061 agtcgcactt ttacgaggag tggttccttg agcaccgaca gccaggatcg ccacaggacc
    15121 gcccggaact gcatgaacca ggtggccttg taggtgtacc cattctccgg ctgctccagt
    15181 ggcttctcca gatttttggt ggccaacaac tgctccatat cccgggctac tttgctaatg
    15241 gcaaaattgt cgcatatctt ggcgatccga tcacgggact cgatctcccg tccgggcaca
    15301 acggccaaca cctgtacgta aaagtccgcc ggattgtagt tggtaggaca ctgggcaccc
    15361 acgctggata ggagttgaga tgttatgtaa tactagatac ccttaataaa cacatcgaac
    15421 tcactaggaa aagaagtcga cggcttcgct gggagtgccc aagaaagcta ccctgccctc
    15481 ggccatcaga aggatcttgt caaagagctc aaacagctcg gaagacggct gatgaatggt
    15541 caggatgacg gtcttgccct tctgcgacag cttcttcagc acctggacga cgctgtgggc
    15601 ggtaaaggag tccagtccgg aggtgggctc atcgcagatc agaagcggcg gatcggttag
    15661 agcctcggag gcgaatgcca gacgcttcct ttctccgccg gacagacctt tcaccctgcc
    15721 gggcacaccg atgatcgtgt gctgacattt gctgagcgaa agctcctgga tcacctgatc
    15781 cacgcgggcc actcgctgcc gataggtcag atgtcgtggc atccgcacca tggcttggaa
    15841 aatcaggtgt tccctggccg ttagggagcc gataaagagg tcatcctgct ggacataggc
    15901 gcacctggcc tgcatctcct tggcgtccac aggttggcca ttgagcagtc gcatcccgga
    15961 tggcgatact tggatgccct gcggcgatcg aaaggcaagg gcattcagca gggtcgtctt
    16021 tccggcaccg gaactgccca tcacggccaa aagttcgccc ggataggcca cgccgcaaac
    16081 tgagtttcaa attggtaatt ggacccttta ttaagatttc acacagatca gccgactgcg
    16141 aatagaaact caccgttctt gagcaaatgt ttcctgggcg ccggtatgtg tcgctcgttg
    16201 cagaatagtc cgcgtgtccg gttgaccagc tgccgccatc cggagcccgg ctgattgacc
    16261 gccccaaaga tgtccatatt gtgccaggca taggtgaggt tctcggctag ttggccgctc
    16321 cctgaaccgg agtcctccgg cggactgggt ggccggagcg tgccgtagtt tttggcctgc
    16381 ccgaagccct ggttaatgca gctctgcgaa gccgctccgc tgtcaccctg caatgatagg
    16441 ggatctcaaa tatcaactac aagcgttatg ctcatctaac cccgaacaaa aagtaccccg
    16501 aagtatccta cgaagtaggt ttatactttt atttattttt tgtgcatcta ggatcagctt
    16561 aaaatatctg gttgttatat tttttgtaaa aaagaatata gtcgaaaatg aatgccttta
    16621 gatgtcttga tcatgatatg atctcaaaaa ttgtcttata tagcgagaac agctaccaga
    16681 ataatctgtt tcgtgtcact atttgtttgt gcaattgcgg tttgggattt ttgtgggtcg
    16741 cagttctcac gccgcagaca atttgatgtt gcaatcgcag ttcctataga tcaagtgaac
    16801 ttaagatgta tgcacatgta ctactcacat tgttcagatg ctcggcagat gggtgtttgc
    16861 tgcctccgcg aattaatagc tcctgatcct cttggcccat tgccgggatt tttcacactt
    16921 tcccctgctt acccacccaa aaccaatcac caccccaatc actcaaaaaa caaacaaaaa
    16981 taagaagcga gaggagtttt ggcacagcac tttgtgttta attgatggcg taaaccgctt
    17041 ggagcttcgt cacgaaaccg ctgacaaaat gcaactgaag gcggacattg acgctacgta
    17101 acgctacaaa cggtggcgaa agagatagcg gacgcagcgg cgaaagagac ggcgatattt
    17161 ctgtggacag agaaggaggc aaacagcgct gactttgagt ggaatgtcat tttgagtgag
    17221 aggtaatcga aagaacctgg tacatcaaat acccttggat cgaagtaaat ttaaaactga
    17281 tcagataagt tcaatgatat ccagtgcagt aaaaaaaaaa aatgtttttt ttatctactt
    17341 tccgcaaaaa tgggttttat taacttacat acatactag
//
